Addgene plasmid #221131: pYFAC-CH2-ubi-Y-pyrG
Purpose: (Empty Backbone) Expression of heterologous genes under alcohol induction optimised with ubi-Y-pyrG marker. Promoters PalcA-T1-PalcS/M-T2-PaldA expression cassette; unique restriction sites: PacI, NotI, AsiSI, AscI.
Depositing lab: Yit Heng Chooi. Depositing organization: University of Western Australia. Publication: Next-generation AMA1-based plasmids for enhanced heterologous expression in filamentous fungi. Roux I, Woodcraft C, Sbaraini N, Pepper A, Wong E, Bracegirdle J, Chooi YH. Microb Biotechnol. 2024 Sep;17(9):e70010. doi: 10.1111/1751-7915.70010. PubMed 39276061.
Backbone
  Vector backbone: pYFAC-ubi-Y-CH2
  Backbone size (bp): 15795
  Modifications to backbone: Contains autotrophy marker pyrG fused to a ubi-Y degron for more stringent plasmid selection
  Vector type: Synthetic Biology ; Expression in Aspergillus and related filamentous fungi
  Promoter: PalcA-T1-PalcS/M-T2-PaldA expression cassette (alcohol inducible)
  Selectable markers: URA3 ; ubi-Y-pyrG
Growth in bacteria
  Bacterial resistance: Ampicillin, 100 μg/mL
  Growth temperature: 37°C
  Growth strain: DH5alpha
  Growth instructions: For improved transformation efficiency, use a DH10B E coli, and electroporation.
  Copy number: High Copy
Gene/Insert
  Cloning method: Gibson Cloning
Terms and licenses: Academic/Nonprofit Terms; Industry Terms: Not Available to Industry
Depositor comments: Derived from pYFAC-CH2 (Plasmid #168978), incorporating ubi-Y in the N-terminal of pyrG for more stringent selection.
How to cite: pYFAC-CH2-ubi-Y-pyrG was a gift from Yit Heng Chooi (Addgene plasmid # 221131 ; http://n2t.net/addgene:221131 ; RRID:Addgene_221131)
