[The description below was written by a language model from this plasmid's Addgene catalogue record and pLannotate feature annotations shown in this document.]
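Description:
pYFAC-CH2-ubi-Y-pyrG is an empty, roughly 15.8 kb episomal shuttle vector for heterologous gene expression in Aspergillus and related filamentous fungi. It is derived from pYFAC-CH2. In fungi it is maintained autonomously through the large AMA1 replicator from Aspergillus nidulans. For assembly and propagation it also carries a yeast CEN/ARS element with a full S. cerevisiae URA3 marker and promoter (flanked on one side by a loxP site), plus a high-copy ColE1/pUC-type origin and AmpR for ampicillin selection in E. coli. Short fragments of f1/M13 origins, a bom region, a pUC multiple cloning site and a piece annotated as ptrA also appear, most likely remnants of backbone construction. Only a fragment of ptrA is present, and the record does not list it as a marker.

The defining modification is the fungal selection marker. The pyrG auxotrophy marker, which encodes orotidine-5'-phosphate decarboxylase, is fused at its N-terminus to a ubi-Y degron. In the feature table this appears as a yeast ubiquitin coding sequence followed by a short lacI-derived segment and then regions matched by homology to URA3, which presumably correspond to pyrG. Ubiquitin fusion degrons of this type destabilise the attached protein, and the depositor states that the aim is more stringent plasmid selection.

The payload region is an alcohol-inducible PalcA-T1-PalcS/M-T2-PaldA cassette with unique PacI, NotI, AsiSI and AscI sites. Genes can be placed behind the separate promoters, with Gibson assembly as the recorded cloning method. These promoters and terminators were not detected by the automated annotation, so their positions are not given in the feature table.
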