Features (pLannotate 1.2.2; 16 found; start..end, strand, type, name):
   1003..1230    +  CDS            ubiquitin: Saccharomyces cerevisiae ubiquitin
   1251..1302    +  CDS            lacI (fragment): lac repressor; lacI; The lac repressor binds to the lac operator to inhibit transcription in E. coli. This inhibition can be relieved by adding lactose or isopropyl-β-D-thiogalactopyranoside (IPTG).
   1312..1473    +  CDS            URA3 (fragment): PYRF_YEAST - Experimental evidence at protein level: Swiss-Prot protein existence level 1. From Saccharomyces cerevisiae (strain ATCC 204508 / S288c) (Baker's yeast).
   1527..2198    +  CDS            URA3 (fragment): PYRF_YEAST - Experimental evidence at protein level: Swiss-Prot protein existence level 1. From Saccharomyces cerevisiae (strain ATCC 204508 / S288c) (Baker's yeast).
   3238..4098    +  CDS            AmpR: β-lactamase; bla; confers resistance to ampicillin, carbenicillin, and related antibiotics
   4269..4857    +  rep_origin     ori: high-copy-number ColE1/pMB1/pBR322/pUC origin of replication
   4927..5418    +  misc_feature   CEN/ARS: S. cerevisiae CEN6 centromere fused to an autonomously replicating sequence
   5419..5440    +  misc_feature   MCS (fragment): pUC18/19 multiple cloning site
   5441..5474    -  protein_bind   loxP: Cre-mediated recombination occurs in the 8-bp core sequence (GCATACAT). Cre recombinase
   5553..6356    -  CDS            URA3: orotidine-5'-phosphate decarboxylase, required for uracil biosynthesis; S. cerevisiae URA3; yeast auxotrophic marker, counterselectable with 5-fluoroorotic acid (5-FOA)
   6357..6572    -  promoter       URA3 promoter: S. cerevisiae URA3
   6591..6642    -  misc_feature   bom (fragment): basis of mobility region from pBR322
   6661..6793    +  rep_origin     f1 ori (fragment) (sequence partly withheld): f1 bacteriophage origin of replication; arrow indicates direction of (+) strand synthesis
   6789..12037   +  rep_origin     AMA1: replication origin from Aspergillus nidulans (Aleksenko and Clutterbuck, 1996)
  12039..12348   +  rep_origin     M13 ori (fragment) (sequence partly withheld): M13 bacteriophage origin of replication; arrow indicates direction of (+) strand synthesis
  12347..12778   -  gene           ptrA (fragment): pyrithiamine resistance gene of Aspergillus oryzae (Kubodera et al., 2000) useful as a dominant selectable marker in Aspergillus
>Addgene plasmid #221131 | pYFAC-CH2-ubi-Y-pyrG | addgene full sequence | sequence record 445434 | Addgene NGS Result
GCCCAGAAAATTACGGGTATGTCCTCCATGTGTTGAAGTCAGAAAAACAATCGATAATTTGAAGCTCATT
AAAATGCCAGTTCCGTCGTCGCCGTTGCCCTAGGAGCTATTCCAGTGCTTAGCTTCATTCATGGATGTAT
CGTGACTGGCCTTCGGAAGGATGCCAAGGTCCCCTATCCGCACAGCTATGCGACCGTTGAGCAATGCAAG
TCAAATGTGTGCATACCTGGTCTTTGGTTTGGTACACCGCTATGTGAAGATTATTAATGCTGAAGTCATG
ATACAGGCCAAAGCCGAGCAATTTAACTGCGCGCAGCGGGCCCACGCTAACTACCTCGAGAATATGCCTC
AAACAATGCTCTTCACCCTCTTCGCGGGTCTGAAATACCCTCACCTGGCAACAGCAATTGGCGCTTCATG
GCTGTTTTTCCGATCTCTCTACTTGTACGGCTATGTGTACTCGGGTAAGCCACAAGGCAAGGGCAGATTG
CTGGGAGGTTTCTTCTGGTTTTCTCAAGGCGCTCTGTGGGCTCTGAGTGTGTTTGGTGTTGCCAAAGACA
TGATCTCTTACTGAGAGTTATTCTGTGTCTGACGAAATATGTTGTGTATATATATATATGTACGTTAAAA
GTTCCGTGGAGTTACCAGTGATTGACCAATGTTTTATCTTCTACAGTTCTGCCTGTCTACCCCATTCTAG
CTGTACCTGACTACAGAGTAGTTTAATTGTGGTTGACCCCACAGTCGGAGGCGGAGGAATACAGCACCGA
TGTGGCCTGTCTCCATCCAGATTGGCACGCAATTTTTACACGCGGAAAAGATCGAGATAGAGTACGACTT
TAAATTTAGTCCCCGGCGGCTTCTATTTTAGAATATTTGAGATTTGATTCTCAAGCAATTGATTTGGTTG
GGTCACCCTCAATTGGATAATATACCTCATTGCTCGGCTACTTCAACTCATCAATCACCGTCATACCCCG
CATATAACCCTCCATTCCCACGATGCAGATTTTCGTCAAGACTTTGACCGGTAAAACCATAACATTGGAA
GTTGAATCTTCCGATACCATCGACAACGTTAAGTCGAAAATTCAAGACAAGGAAGGTATCCCTCCAGATC
AACAAAGATTGATCTTTGCCGGTAAGCAGCTAGAAGACGGTAGAACGCTGTCTGATTACAACATTCAGAA
GGAGTCCACCTTACATCTTGTGCTAAGGCTAAGAGGTGGTTATCACGGATCCGGAGCTTGGCTGTTGCCC
GTCTCACTGGTGAAAAGAAAAACCACCCTGGCGCCCAATACGTCGTCCAAGTCGCAATTGACTTACGGTG
CTCGAGCCAGCAAGCACCCCAATCCTCTGGCAAAGAGACTTTTTGAGATTGCCGAAGCAAAGAAGACAAA
CGTTACCGTCTCTGCTGATGTGACGACAACCCGAGAACTCCTGGACCTCGCTGACCGTACGGAAGCTGTT
GGATCCAATACATATGCCGTCTAGCAATGGACTAATCAACTTTTGATGATACAGGTCTCGGTCCCTACAT
CGCCGTCATCAAGACACACATCGACATCCTCACCGATTTCAGCGTCGACACTATCAATGGCCTGAATGTG
CTGGCTCAAAAGCACAACTTTTTGATCTTCGAGGACCGCAAATTCATCGACATCGGCAATACCGTCCAGA
AGCAATACCACGGCGGTGCTCTGAGGATCTCCGAATGGGCCCACATTATCAACTGCAGCGTTCTCCCTGG
CGAGGGCATCGTCGAGGCTCTGGCCCAGACCGCATCTGCGCAAGACTTCCCCTATGGTCCTGAGAGAGGA
CTGTTGGTCCTGGCAGAGATGACCTCCAAAGGATCGCTGGCTACGGGCGAGTATACCAAGGCATCGGTTG
ACTACGCTCGCAAATACAAGAACTTCGTTATGGGTTTCGTGTCGACGCGGGCCCTGACGGAAGTGCAGTC
GGATGTGTCTTCAGCCTCGGAGGATGAAGATTTCGTGGTCTTCACGACGGGTGTGAACCTCTCTTCCAAA
GGAGATAAGCTTGGACAGCAATACCAGACTCCTGCATCGGCTATTGGACGCGGTGCCGACTTTATCATCG
CCGGTCGAGGCATCTACGCTGCTCCCGACCCGGTTGAAGCTGCACAGCGGTACCAGAAAGAAGGCTGGGA
AGCTTATATGGCCAGAGTATGCGGCAAGTCATGATTTCCTCTTGGAGCAAAAGTGTAGTGCCAGTACGAG
TGTTGTGGAGGAAGGCTGCATACATTGTGCCTGTCATTAAACGATGAGCTCGTCCGTATTGGCCCCTGTA
ATGCCATGTTTTCCGCCCCCAATCGTCAAGGTTTTCCCTTTGTTAGATTCCTACCAGTCATCTAGCAAGT
GAGGTAAGCTTTGCCAGAAACGCCAAGGCTTTATCTATGTAGTCGATAAGCAAAGTGGACTGATAGCTTA
ATATGGAAGGTCCCTCAGGACAAGTCGACCTGTGCAGAAGAGATAACAGCTTGGCATCACGCATCAGTGC
CTCCTCTCAGACAGAATAAGTCGCCATAAGTTATCGACCGAACCTAGGTAGGGTATATTTGGTGACGACA
ATACCTCCCGACGATACCTGGATTAGACACCGTATGCCGCGAATTAACGCCTTCCGACCAAGTCCCTTTT
GGTGATCGACACTTTAGGATCATCTCCTGCCAGTCGCCCAGACTGACGGTGTTATGGTGGCGCGCTATGG
CTTTCCTAGCCGGTCAAGCTCCGTGCACTAGAGAGCGGAGAAGGAGGGGGAGTTGATAGGGAATGATATC
TAGGTAGAGAAGTACTCCAACCAGAGATATGCGGATCAATGCTCCGGCAGTTGTTAGCATACCCCAACCT
CGTTTAAGTATCCTCTTCTTCCATCCATCTTTATCATTATTTGTCTATGTGCATCCCTAGATCACGTCAA
TTATTTCGATAAATGGATACGTGCACTCGGGAATGCGTGATTGGCTCGTCTCGTGTTCTCAGTTCCTCAT
TCCCCCCCACGTTACATTGACAACGGAGTATTAGCCTATGGTCCTGTTCGATAAGCTTGCTCCATCGCCT
CCACTACGTCAAGCGGAGTATCAGACATGAGCTCTACCCCAGATATCGCCTGCTTATCGCTGGTTGCTTT
GTCATGCAAGTACAGATCACATCGGCAATTCTGATAACAGATGGTGCCATTGTCCCGTAATCAATTGCCC
ATTGAAAAAGGAAGAGTATGAGTATTCAACATTTCCGTGTCGCCCTTATTCCCTTTTTTGCGGCATTTTG
CCTTCCTGTTTTTGCTCACCCAGAAACGCTGGTGAAAGTAAAAGATGCTGAAGATCAGTTGGGTGCACGA
GTGGGTTACATCGAACTGGATCTCAACAGCGGTAAGATCCTTGAGAGTTTTCGCCCCGAAGAACGTTTTC
CAATGATGAGCACTTTTAAAGTTCTGCTATGTGGCGCGGTATTATCCCGTATTGACGCCGGGCAAGAGCA
ACTCGGTCGCCGCATACACTATTCTCAGAATGACTTGGTTGAGTACTCACCAGTCACAGAAAAGCATCTT
ACGGATGGCATGACAGTAAGAGAATTATGCAGTGCTGCCATAACCATGAGTGATAACACTGCGGCCAACT
TACTTCTGACAACGATCGGAGGACCGAAGGAGCTAACCGCTTTTTTGCACAACATGGGGGATCATGTAAC
TCGCCTTGATCGTTGGGAACCGGAGCTGAATGAAGCCATACCAAACGACGAGCGTGACACCACGATGCCT
GTAGCAATGGCAACAACGTTGCGCAAACTATTAACTGGCGAACTACTTACTCTAGCTTCCCGGCAACAAT
TAATAGACTGGATGGAGGCGGATAAAGTTGCAGGACCACTTCTGCGCTCGGCCCTTCCGGCTGGCTGGTT
TATTGCTGATAAATCTGGAGCCGGTGAGCGTGGGTCTCGCGGTATCATTGCAGCACTGGGGCCAGATGGT
AAGCCCTCCCGTATCGTAGTTATCTACACGACGGGGAGTCAGGCAACTATGGATGAACGAAATAGACAGA
TCGCTGAGATAGGTGCCTCACTGATTAAGCATTGGTAACTGTCAGACCAAGTTTACTCATATATACTTTA
GATTGATTTAAAACTTCATTTTTAATTTAAAAGGATCTAGGTGAAGATCCTTTTTGATAATCTCATGACC
AAAATCCCTTAACGTGAGTTTTCGTTCCACTGAGCGTCAGACCCCGTAGAAAAGATCAAAGGATCTTCTT
GAGATCCTTTTTTTCTGCGCGTAATCTGCTGCTTGCAAACAAAAAAACCACCGCTACCAGCGGTGGTTTG
TTTGCCGGATCAAGAGCTACCAACTCTTTTTCCGAAGGTAACTGGCTTCAGCAGAGCGCAGATACCAAAT
ACTGTTCTTCTAGTGTAGCCGTAGTTAGGCCACCACTTCAAGAACTCTGTAGCACCGCCTACATACCTCG
CTCTGCTAATCCTGTTACCAGTGGCTGCTGCCAGTGGCGATAAGTCGTGTCTTACCGGGTTGGACTCAAG
ACGATAGTTACCGGATAAGGCGCAGCGGTCGGGCTGAACGGGGGGTTCGTGCACACAGCCCAGCTTGGAG
CGAACGACCTACACCGAACTGAGATACCTACAGCGTGAGCTATGAGAAAGCGCCACGCTTCCCGAAGGGA
GAAAGGCGGACAGGTATCCGGTAAGCGGCAGGGTCGGAACAGGAGAGCGCACGAGGGAGCTTCCAGGGGG
AAACGCCTGGTATCTTTATAGTCCTGTCGGGTTTCGCCACCTCTGACTTGAGCGTCGATTTTTGTGATGC
TCGTCAGGGGGGCGGAGCCTATGGAAAAACGCCAGCAACGCGGCCTTTTTACGGTTCCTGGCCTTTTGCT
GGCCTTTTGCTCATGATTACGAATTCATCACGTGCTATAAAAATAATTATAATTTAAATTTTTTAATATA
AATATATAAATTAAAAATAGAAAGTAAAAAAAGAAATTAAAGAAAAAATAGTTTTTGTTTTCCGAAGATG
TAAAAGACTCTAGGGGGATCGCCAACAAATACTACCTTTTATCTTGCTCTTCCTGCTCTCAGGTATTAAT
GCCGAATTGTTTCATCTTGTCTGTGTAGAAGACCACACACGAAAATCCTGTGATTTTACATTTTACTTAT
CGTTAATCGAATGTATATCTATTTAATCTGCTTTTCTTGTCTAATAAATATATATGTAAAGTACGCTTTT
TGTTGAAATTTTTTAAACCTTTGTTTATTTTTTTTTCTTCATTCCGTAACTCTTCTACCTTCTTTATTTA
CTTTCTAAAATCCAAATACAAAACATAAAAATAAATAAACACAGAGTAAATTCCCAAATTATTCCATCAT
TAAAAGATACGAGGCGCGTGTAAGTTACGAATTCGAGCTCGGTACCCGGGATAACTTCGTATAATGTATG
CTATACGAAGTTATGGGTAATAACTGATATAATTAAATTGAAGCTCTAATTTGTGAGTTTAGTATACATG
CATTTACTTATAATACAGTTTTTTAGTTTTGCTGGCCGCATCTTCTCAAATATGCTTCCCAGCCTGCTTT
TCTGTAACGTTCACCCTCTACCTTAGCATCCCTTCCCTTTGCAAATAGTCCTCTTCCAACAATAATAATG
TCAGATCCTGTAGAGACCACATCATCCACGGTTCTATACTGTTGACCCAATGCGTCTCCCTTGTCATCTA
AACCCACACCGGGTGTCATAATCAACCAATCGTAACCTTCATCTCTTCCACCCATGTCTCTTTGAGCAAT
AAAGCCGATAACAAAATCTTTGTCGCTCTTCGCAATGTCAACAGTACCCTTAGTATATTCTCCAGTAGAT
AGGGAGCCCTTGCATGACAATTCTGCTAACATCAAAAGGCCTCTAGGTTCCTTTGTTACTTCTTCTGCCG
CCTGCTTCAAACCGCTAACAATACCTGGGCCCACCACACCGTGTGCATTCGTAATGTCTGCCCATTCTGC
TATTCTGTATACACCCGCAGAGTACTGCAATTTGACTGTATTACCAATGTCAGCAAATTTTCTGTCTTCG
AAGAGTAAAAAATTGTACTTGGCGGATAATGCCTTTAGCGGCTTAACTGTGCCCTCCATGGAAAAATCAG
TCAAGATATCCACATGTGTTTTTAGTAAACAAATTTTGGGACCTAATGCTTCAACTAACTCCAGTAATTC
CTTGGTGGTACGAACATCCAATGAAGCACACAAGTTTGTTTGCTTTTCGTGCATGATATTAAATAGCTTG
GCAGCAACAGGACTAGGATGAGTAGCAGCACGTTCCTTATATGTAGCTTTCGACATGATTTATCTTCGTT
TCCTGCAGGTTTTTGTTCTGTGCAGTTGGGTTAAGAATACTGGGCAATTTCATGTTTCTTCAACACTACA
TATGCGTATATATACCAATCTAAGTCTGTGCTCCTTCCTTCGTTCTTCCTTCTGTTCGGAGATTACCGAA
TCAAAAAAATTTCAAGGAAACCGAAATCAAAAAAAAGAATAAAAAAAAAATGATGAATTGAATTGAAAAG
CGTGGTGCAGCCTGATGCGGTATTTTCTCCTTACGCATCTGTGCGGTATTTCACACCGCATA
[95 nt withheld, positions 6643-6737]
T
[46 nt withheld, positions 6739-6784]
CGCCAGCTTATTTTTTGTATACTGTTTTGTGATAGCACGAAGTTTTTCCACGGTATCTTGTTAAAAATAT
ATATTTGTGGCGGGCTTACCTACATCAAATTAATAAGAGACTAATTATAAACTAAACACACAAGCAAGCT
ACTTTAGGGTAAAAGTTTATAAATGCTTTTGACGTATAAACGTTGCTTGTATTTATTATTACAATTAAAG
GTGGATAGAAAACCTAGAGACTAGTTAGAAACTAATCTCAGGTTTGCGTTAAACTAAATCAGAGCCCGAG
AGGTTAACAGAACCTAGAAGGGGACTAGATATCCGGGTAGGGAAACAAAAAAAAAAAACAAGACAGCCAC
ATATTAGGGAGACTAGTTAGAAGCTAGTTCCAGGACTAGGAAAATAAAAGACAATGATACCACAGTCTAG
TTGACAACTAGATAGATTCTAGATTGAGGCCAAAGTCTCTGAGATCCAGGTTAGTTGCAACTAATACTAG
TTAGTATCTAGTCTCCTATAACTCTGAAGCTAGAATAACTTACTACTATTATCCTCACCACTGTTCAGCT
GCGCAAACGGAGTGATTGCAAGGTGTTCAGAGACTAGTTATTGACTAGTCAGTGACTAGCAATAACTAAC
AAGGTATTAACCTACCATGTCTGCCATCACCCTGCACTTCCTCGGGCTCAGCAGCCTTTTCCTCCTCATT
TTCATGCTCATTTTCCTTGTTTAAGACTGTGACTAGTCAAAGACTAGTCCAGAACCACAAAGGAGAAATG
TCTTACCACTTTCTTCATTGCTTGTCTCTTTTGCATTATCCATGTCTGCAACTAGTTAGAGTCTAGTTAG
TGACTAGTCCGACGAGGACTTGCTTGTCTCCGGATTGTTGGAGGAACTCTCCAGGGCCTCAAGATCCACA
ACAGAGCCTTCTAGAAGACTGGTCAATAACTAGTTGGTCTTTGTCTGAGTCTGACTTACGAGGTTGCATA
CTCGCTCCCTTTGCCTCGTCAATCGATGAGAAAAAGCGCCAAAACTCGCAATATGGCTTTGAACCACACG
GTGCTGAGACTAGTTAGAATCTAGTCCCAAACTAGCTTGGATAGCTTACCTTTGCCCTTTGCGTTGCGAC
AGGTCTTGCAGGGTATGGTTCCTTTCTCACCAGCTGATTTAGCTGCCTTGCTACCCTCACGGCGGATCTG
CATAAAGAGTGGCTAGAGGTTATAAATTAGCACTGATCCTAGGTACGGGGCTGAATGTAACTTGCCTTTC
CTTTCTCATCGCGCGGCAAGACAGGCTTGCTCAAATTCCTACCAGTCACAGGGGTATGCACGGCGTACGG
ACCACTTGAACTAGTCACAGATTAGTTAGCAACTAGTCTGCATTGAATGGCTGTACTTACGGGCCCTCGC
CATTGTCCTGATCATTTCCAGCTTCACCCTCGTTGCTGCAAAGTAGTTAGTGACTAGTCAAGGACTAGTT
GAAATGGGAGAAGAAACTCACGAATTCTCGACACCCTTAGTATTGTGGTCCTTGGACTTGGTGCTGCTAT
ATATTAGCTAATACACTAGTTAGACTCACAGAAACTTACGCAGCTCGCTTGCGCTTCTTGGTAGGAGTCG
GGGTTGGGAGAACAGTGCCTTCAAACAAGCCTTCATACCATGCTACTTGACTAGTCAGGGACTAGTCACC
AAGTAATCTAGATAGGACTTGCCTTTGGCCTCCATCAGTTCCTTCATAGTGGGAGGTCCATTGTGCAATG
TAAACTCCATGCCGTGGGAGTTCTTGTCCTTCAAGTGCTTGACCAATATGTTTCTGTTGGCAGAGGGAAC
CTGTCAACTAGTTAATAACTAGTCAGAAACTAGTATAGCAGTAGACTCACTGTACGCTTGAGGCATCCCT
TCACTCGGCAGTAGACTTCATATGGATGGATATCAGGCACGCCATTGTCGTCCTGTGGACTAGTCAGTAA
CTAGGCTTAAAGCTAGTCGGGTCGGCTTACTATCTTGAAATCCGGCAGCGTAAGCTCCCCGTCCTTAACT
GCCTCGAGATAGTGACAGTACTCTGGGGACTTTCGGAGATCGTTATCGCGAATGCTCGGCATACTAATCG
TTGACTAGTCTTGGACTAGTCCCGAGCAAAAAGGATTGGAGGAGGAGGAGGAAGGTGAGAGTGAGACAAA
GAGCGAAATAAGAGCTTCAAAGGCTATCTCTAAGCAGTATGAAGGTTAAGTATCTAGTTCTTGACTAGAT
TTAAAAGAGATTTCGACTAGTTATGTACCTGGAGTTTGGATATAGGAATGTGTTGTGGTAACGAAATGTA
AGGGGGAGGAAAGAAAAAGTCGGTCAAGAGGTAACTCTAAGTCGGCCATTCCTTTTTGGGAGGCGCTAAC
CATAAACGGCATGGTCGACTTAGAGTTAGCTCAGGGAATTTAGGGAGTTATCTGCGACCACTGGACTCTC
AGGCTTTCCATTGGGGTACTAACATAGCCATCAAATGCCGGCCCGTGTTTAATCTCCTCGAGATGGCTGG
GCTCACATGCGTTCTACTCAAAAACTCTTATACCTAGGCCCTCTCCCAATCGTGTATGTTTGGACCTTCC
TCTCTCACACTTTGGATAACATCAAGCATACTGCAGATTTTGACCTAGTTAACAAGGCACATCATGCTAT
CACTTCCAACACTCTTGCTGAGCGCGTTCTGCCTTGCCTTTCTGGTTCTACGAAGTATCCAGTCCCGCCT
GCAACGCCGCAGAAACGCCAAAAGGTGGGGTTGTCAACCGCCAGCTAGAGCTCCATCGGGATTCTTTGGC
ATTCCGCCGTTCCTCGGTGGTCGCAGATAACTCCCTAAATTCCCTGAGCTAACTCTAAGTCGACCATGCC
GTTTATGGTTAGCGCCTCCCAAAAAGGAATGGCCGACTTAGAGTTACCTCTTGACCGACTTTTTCTTTCC
TCCCCCTTACATTTCGTTACCACAACACATTCCTATATCCAAACTCCAGGTACATAACTAGTCGAAATCT
CTTTTAAATCTAGTCAAGAACTAGATACTTAACCTTCATACTGCTTAGAGATAGCCTTTGAAGCTCTTAT
TTCGCTCTTTGTCTCACTCTCACCTTCCTCCTCCTCCTCCAATCCTTTTTGCTCGGGACTAGTCCAAGAC
TAGTCAACGATTAGTATGCCGAGCATTCGCGATAACGATCTCCGAAAGTCCCCAGAGTACTGTCACTATC
TCGAGGCAGTTAAGGACGGGGAGCTTACGCTGCCGGATTTCAAGATAGTAAGCCGACCCGACTAGCTTTA
AGCCTAGTTACTGACTAGTCCACAGGACGACAATGGCGTGCCTGATATCCATCCATATGAAGTCTACTGC
CGAGTGAAGGGATGCCTCAAGCGTACAGTGAGTCTACTGCTATACTAGTTTCTGACTAGTTATTAACTAG
TTGACAGGTTCCCTCTGCCAACAGAAACATATTGGTCAAGCACTTGAAGGACAAGAACTCCCACGGCATG
GAGTTTACATTGCACAATGGACCTCCCACTATGAAGGAACTGATGGAGGCCAAAGGCAAGTCCTATCTAG
ATTACTTGGTGACTAGTCCCTGACTAGTCAAGTAGCATGGTATGAAGGCTTGTTTGAAGGCACTGTTCTC
CCAACCCCGACTCCTACCAAGAAGCGCAAGCGAGCTGCGTAAGTTTCTGTGAGTCTAACTAGTGTATTAG
CTAATATATAGCAGCACCAAGTCCAAGGACCACAATACTAAGGGTGTCGAGAATTCGTGAGTTTCTTCTC
CCATTTCAACTAGTCCTTGACTAGTCACTAACTACTTTGCAGCAACGAGGGTGAAGCTGGAAATGATCAG
GACAATGGCGAGGGCCCGTAAGTACAGCCATTCAATGCAGACTAGTTGCTAACTAATCTGTGACTAGTTC
AAGTGGTCCGTACGCCGTGCATACCCCTGTGACTGGTAGGAATTTGAGCAAGCCTGTCTTGCCGCGCGAT
GAGAAAGGAAAGGCAAGTTACATTCAGCCCCGTACCTAGGATCAGTGCTAATTTATAACCTCTAGCCACT
CTTTATGCAGATCCGCCGTGAGGGTAGCAAGGCAGCTAAATCAGCTGGTGAGAAAGGAACCATACCCTGC
AAGACCTGTCGCAACGCAAAGGGCAAAGGTAAGCTATCCAAGCTAGTTTGGGACTAGATTCTAACTAGTC
TCAGCACCGTGTGGTTCAAAGCCATATTGCGAGTTTTGGCGCTTTTTCTCATCGATTGACGAGGCAAAGG
GAGCGAGTATGCAACCTCGTAAGTCAGACTCAGACAAAGACCAACTAGTTATTGACCAGTCTTCTAGAAG
GCTCTGTTGTGGATCTTGAGGCCCTGGAGAGTTCCTCCAACAATCCGGAGACAAGCAAGTCCTCGTCGGA
CTAGTCACTAACTAGACTCTAACTAGTTGCAGACATGGATAATGCAAAAGAGACAAGCAATGAAGAAAGT
GGTAAGACATTTCTCCTTTGTGGTTCTGGACTAGTCTTTGACTAGTCACAGTCTTAAACAAGGAAAATGA
GCATGAAAATGAGGAGGAAAAGGCTGCTGAGCCCGAGGAAGTGCAGGGTGATGGCAGACATGGTAGGTTA
ATACCTTGTTAGTTATTGCTAGTCACTGACTAGTCAATAACTAGTCTCTGAACACCTTGCAATCACTCCG
TTTGCGCAGCTGAACAGTGGTGAGGATAATAGTAGTAAGTTATTCTAGCTTCAGAGTTATAGGAGACTAG
ATACTAACTAGTATTAGTTGCAACTAACCTGGATCTCAGAGACTTTGGCCTCAATCTAGAATCTATCTAG
TTGTCAACTAGACTGTGGTATCATTGTCTTTTATTTTCCTAGTCCTGGAACTAGCTTCTAACTAGTCTCC
CTAATATGTGGCTGTCTTGTTTTTTTTTTTTGTTTCCCTACCCGGATATCTAGTCCCCTTCTAGGTTCTG
TTAACCTCTCGGGCTCTGATTTAGTTTAACGCAAACCTGAGATTAGTTTCTAACTAGTCTCTAGGTTTTC
TATCCACCTTTAATTGTAATAATAAATACAAGCAACGTTTATACGTCAAAAGCATTTATAAACTTTTACC
CTAAAGTAGCTTGCTTGTGTGTTTAGTTTATAATTAGTCTCTTATTAATTTGATGTAGGTAAGCCCGCCA
CAAATATATATTTTTAACAAGATACCGTGGAAAAACTTCGTGCTATCACAAAACAGTATACAAAAAATAA
GCT
[138 nt withheld, positions 12038-12175]
CCTTTGACGTTGGAGTCCACGTTCTTT
[37 nt withheld, positions 12203-12239]
ACTCTATCTCGGGCTATTCTTTTGATTTATAAGGGATTTTGCCGATTTCGGTCTATTGGTTAAAAAATGA
GCTGATTTAACAAAAATTTAACGCGAATTTTAACAAAATGGGGTGACGATGAGCCGCTCTTGCATCTTTG
TTTGTATTATACTGTCTTTCTTGTTACACATAATTATTCTAGAATGCCCCACCGTTACATACGGGACACA
GCCATTTACATATGCATGTGGATTACGAGCTAACGAGTTCATTCAAATCTCAGAACTATCACATAATCAT
CATTCCCCTATCGTCAAAGACCGTAAGACAAATCCGGTTCATGCACTGAACCCATTCGGGTAGTGAGTCA
TTTACTCAGCACACTCGCGCTGACGCTCGTCGAACACCTTCAATGCCTCCTCGGCAGCCTTGACACCACT
GAGAACCATGGCACCGAAGGTAGGGCCCATGCGGTTAAAGCCATCAATTTCAGACAGCTCCATACCGCCG
ATTATCAAGCCCTTAGTAACCTCGCGGGTGTTCTTGACGATGGCATCCTGCGCTGATTGTGATAGTTCCC
ACTTGTCCGTCCGCATCGGCATCCGCAGCTCGGGATAGTTCCGACCTAGGATTGGATGCATGCGGAACCG
CACGAGGGCGGGGCGGAAATTGACACACCACTCCTCTCCACGCACCGTTCAAGAGGTACGCGTATAGAGC
CGTATAGAGCAGAGACGGAGCACTTTCTGGTACTGTCCGCACGGGATGTCCGCACGGAGAGCCACAAACG
AGCGGGGCCCCGTACGTGCTCTCCTACCCCAGGATCGCATCCCCGCATAGCTGAACATCTATATAAAGAC
CCCCAAGGTTCTCAGTCTCACCAACATCATCAACCAACAATCAACAGTTCTCTACTCAGTTAATTAGAAC
TCTTCCAATCCTATCACCTCGCCTTAATTAAGCGGAACAAATTGAAGCGAGTCCCCGTGGAGCGCGAGCC
CGCGAGAGAGTCGTGCGGGATGATGCCATGAAGTATCACCTACATTGTATGCTCTCCAGATCGAAGAGGA
ATACTCTGAATAAGTGGATTTAGGCGGTTTCTTTGGTCCTACTATATGCACACTCAGATTCTGTCAATTG
AAAAGTCAGCCCGCTGTCTATCATGACTTCTATCTCCATTAATTGTCATCCAGCCGTGCCTCTGTATGGT
GCGTATACCCTCGACTCACACCTGTGAAGTCTCTGCCACTTAGCGCAGCCAAAGAAGATTTAGTCTAAAG
GTCTACAATCAATTCAGGCCGTATTCAGGGCGGCCGCTTCTGCTGTTTCTGGGCTCAATGCTTTGGTATC
TCAAAGGAGAGGAGAAGCGTCCGTGGAAGGCAGGAAGACCTACAAGACCTGGCACTCAGAAAGAGGGCGG
TTGCTCTTAAGTGTAGGGCTGCGCAGGGGAGGAACTCTGGGGTTGTCAAATGCGGCAGACGGAAATCTAC
ATTAGCAGCGTCAATCCACCCCCTTTTGGTGAACCATAAAGGGGCTAGTCTACCCCAGCTTCGAATCAGA
ATAATATAAATGCGGGGAAAGCTTTAGGTATGCGGACAGATCCATACTGGGTCCTCCAAGAGATCGGCCC
GCACATCTGACGTGGTTTCAAGGTTCGACCCATGCGGAGCCGCATTGGAGGATCTATCCCTGTAGGTACC
TTAGCTAAAGATCTACGCCGTATGGCCAAGCGGAAGATATAGGAACGATCGGCCATGAAGTCGTGTCTTC
TACAAACTCTCGTATATTCACTAGGTTCGACGTCTGCTAAACTAACCTGACCTAACCTAACCTTAACTCC
CTGCCAGTTCAGCCCATGCGGACCCGGCAGTCATGTCTTTCGCTTCAGATTGAACGCGGCTGCCTCGTCT
CGATCAGGATTTAGCAGAAGACAGTACACACTGAAAAAGTACCACAATAAAGAAGCTATATTGCAGGCCA
AATAGCCGTCTGCTCGGTCTGTTTATTCAACCTGGCCTCTTTCATCGTTTTTCCCTTTTCCTTATTAAAC
CATATATCTCCAGCAGAGCGATCGCGGGAGGAGATAATTTAGTTGAGATCGAAGTTGGCTTTATAGTTGT
AACAGTGAAATCAGGGCACGAATCTTTAGTACTTCGTTGATCGCCACTCCACCAAGGGTTTGCCATTAAG
CATAACTGGCAATATTTTTGTCAATTTGCCTTTTCGACCGTGTAAATGTCCCTATCCATACTCTCCGCAG
TCAATATCCGGAGGTCAAGTGTGAAGACTGTTTACCCCAGCAAGATACTTGGACAAGCCTGGTTTGCAAT
CCATAGTTTCAGCAGGCTTCCTAGGTGGCCTTAAGCCTGGGATACTGGCTGGCTGCTAGCAATTGCCATG
ACTATGTTGGAGGAAATGTTCGAGAGGAATCTTGGGTCCATGAACAGAGTAGTCCCACTTCAAATGTTGC
GTATGCCTGATATTACGGACCAATAGAGGAACAACCTGGCAGCAGCTAACTTGTATATCTCTAATCGCGT
TGACGACCGTTCTGTGTCAGTGCAACTGCCACGCAAAGACTTCAGAATAATAAACTTTGCCAGAGAAGGC
AGTTGTATTATGTTAATATCGCAACATTGTGAAAATTAAATGAACTAACAATCAAAAAGAAAGAAAATCC
GAACTTTCCCTCCGTATTATCTAACCCGTGTGCTTTTGCAACGCAATCCAACTATTCCAGTTGACGACAT
TAATCCAAGCCAGCATAGGAAGAATACCAAAAACCTTCAGACAGCCGTACCCGCAAGCCTTGTTACCAAC
CAGCTATAGCAATCTTACCCGTTCAATTTCTTAATCCCCATCTAGACGCTTCCAGCACTCTGACTGTCGG
GAGACGGGTTCCTTTGCCAGCCATGAGCATTCGCCTAGTTAGGGAGCGGCGGATGCCTACTTACTTCTGG
GAACGAGGCGCGCCGTGAGCGGGAAATATGGGTATCTTGGGAGAGGAGAGTTGGAGTAGGGAGAAATGCT
GGCTCGGTGGGAGGACGAGGGAGCTTTAATAATACCGCTCTGGCTTTGGTAGCACTGAGCCAGTGGTCGC
AGCAAAAGAGGGGAAAGGAGGGGAACAGGTCAAGCGGAGCCGCTCTTGTTGAGGATAGCTGTTACCCATG
GAAATTACATGTAGCAAGCTAGCAACCCGCCGAAGTGCCCCACTGGTCTTCAAGAGCCAGTCCAGGTGAA
CTGCATTCCGTCCCCTTCGCCGCGGTGCCCACTGCCTCCACAGCCTAGATGATTCTGAAAACACGTTGAA
GAGCTCGCGATAATAACCGAGGCGGGTAATGCAGGATGAAACTTACGATCTACAACCTACAGCACCCTGG
TTCTGAAACAAAGTTGAGGATCCCCGCGATCGATAACCCAGACCGTAATGCGAATTGCAATTTACGATTT
ACCCCCCGTAGAGCGGACTGATTCTGGACCTATCTTGAGACTATGTGGTGGAGCCTGCGATGATAACCGA
GGCCGTAATGCAAAAATGAAAATTACGAACCAAGAGGCGTGATGAGAAGATCA
